Addgene plasmid #138122: pYPQ286 (CMaCas12a)
Purpose: Gateway entry plasmid (attL1 & attR5) expressing rice codon optimized CMaCas12a without promoter
Depositing lab: Yiping Qi. Depositing organization: University of Maryland, College Park. Publication: Expanding the scope of plant genome engineering with Cas12a orthologs and highly multiplexable editing systems. Zhang Y, Ren Q, Tang X, Liu S, Malzahn AA, Zhou J, Wang J, Yin D, Pan C, Yuan M, Huang L, Yang H, Zhao Y, Fang Q, Zheng X, Tian L, Cheng Y, Le Y, McCoy B, Franklin L, Selengut JD, Mount SM, Que Q, Zhang Y, Qi Y. Nat Commun. 2021 Mar 29;12(1):1944. doi: 10.1038/s41467-021-22330-w. PubMed 33782402.
Backbone
  Vector backbone: pYPQ167
  Vector type: Plant Expression, CRISPR ; Gateway compatible Cas12a entry clone
Growth in bacteria
  Bacterial resistance: Spectinomycin, 50 μg/mL
  Growth temperature: 37°C
  Growth strain: DH5alpha
  Copy number: High Copy
Gene/Insert
  Gene/Insert name: CMaCas12a
  Species: Candidatus Methanomethylophilus alvus Mx1201
  Tag / fusion protein: NLS (N terminal on insert); NLS (C terminal on insert)
Terms and licenses: Academic/Nonprofit Terms; Industry Terms: Not Available to Industry
How to cite: pYPQ286 (CMaCas12a) was a gift from Yiping Qi (Addgene plasmid # 138122 ; http://n2t.net/addgene:138122 ; RRID:Addgene_138122)
