[The description below was written by a language model from this plasmid's Addgene catalogue record and pLannotate feature annotations shown in this document.]
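Description:
pYPQ286 (CMaCas12a) is a Gateway entry clone built on the pYPQ167 backbone for assembling plant CRISPR-Cas12a expression vectors. It is a high-copy E. coli plasmid of about 6.9 kb. It replicates from a ColE1/pUC-type origin and is selected with spectinomycin through an aadA (SmR) aminoglycoside adenylyltransferase gene. A fragment of the class 1 integron Pc promoter and a short remnant of a gentamicin resistance gene lie upstream of aadA. rrnB T1 and T2 terminators sit upstream of the cloning region, where such elements typically insulate the insert from read-through transcription in bacteria. Small lacI and lacZα fragments and a T7 promoter beyond attR5 appear to be backbone remnants.

The payload is a rice codon-optimized coding sequence for CMaCas12a, the Cas12a ortholog from Candidatus Methanomethylophilus alvus Mx1201, with nuclear localization signals fused at both the N and C termini. The automated annotation does not label this open reading frame. It presumably occupies the roughly 3.8 kb unannotated interval between attL1 and the NOS terminator, which supplies the plant polyadenylation signal. The cassette is deliberately promoterless and is flanked by attL1 and attR5. In a multisite Gateway LR reaction it can therefore be combined with a second entry clone, typically one carrying the crRNA expression unit, and with a destination vector that supplies the promoter driving the nuclease. The record places the construct in work that expands plant genome engineering with Cas12a orthologs and multiplexed editing systems. Within that work it serves as a modular nuclease component rather than a stand-alone expression vector.
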