Features (pLannotate 1.2.2; 12 found; start..end, strand, type, name):
     96..119     +  promoter       Pc promoter (fragment): intI1 (promoter lies within the coding sequence); class 1 integron promoter
    295..351     +  CDS            GmR (fragment): gentamycin acetyltransferase; aacC1; confers resistance to gentamycin
    358..1149    +  CDS            SmR: aminoglycoside adenylyltransferase (Murphy, 1985); aadA; confers resistance to spectinomycin and streptomycin
   1242..1830    +  rep_origin     ori: high-copy-number ColE1/pMB1/pBR322/pUC origin of replication
   2013..2105    +  CDS            lacI (fragment): lac repressor; lacI; The lac repressor binds to the lac operator to inhibit transcription in E. coli. This inhibition can be relieved by adding lactose or isopropyl-β-D-thiogalactopyranoside (IPTG).
   2160..2187    -  terminator     rrnB T2 terminator: transcription terminator T2 from the E. coli rrnB gene
   2319..2362    +  terminator     rrnB T1 terminator: Escherichia coli rrnB; transcription terminator T1 from the E. coli rrnB gene
   2409..2445    -  CDS            lacZα (fragment): LacZα fragment of β-galactosidase; lacZ fragment
   2461..2560    +  protein_bind   attL1: mutant version of attL; recombination site for the Gateway® LR reaction LR Clonase™
   6386..6638    +  terminator     NOS terminator: nopaline synthase terminator and poly(A) signal
   6683..6806    +  protein_bind   attR5: mutant version of attR; recombination site for the Gateway® LR reaction LR Clonase™
   6824..6842    -  promoter       T7 promoter: promoter for bacteriophage T7 RNA polymerase
>Addgene plasmid #138122 | pYPQ286 (CMaCas12a) | depositor full sequence | sequence record 266610 | pYPQ286 (CMaCas12a) sequence 6936 bps
TGGACCAGCCAGGACAGAAATGCCTCGACTTCGCTGCTACCCAAGGTTGCCGGGTGACGCACACCGTGGA
AACGGATGAAGGCACGAACCCAGTGGACATAAGCCTGTTCGGTTCGTAAGCTGTAATGCAAGTAGCGTAT
GCGCTCACGCAACTGGTCCAGAACCTTGACCGAACGCAGCGGTGGTAACGGCGCAGTGGCGGTTTTCATG
GCTTGTTATGACTGTTTTTTTGGGGTACAGTCTATGCCTCGGGCATCCAAGCAGCAAGCGCGTTACGCCG
TGGGTCGATGTTTGATGTTATGGAGCAGCAACGATGTTACGCAGCAGGGCAGTCGCCCTAAAACAAAGTT
AAACATCATGAGGGAAGCGGTGATCGCCGAAGTATCGACTCAACTATCAGAGGTAGTTGGCGTCATCGAG
CGCCATCTCGAACCGACGTTGCTGGCCGTACATTTGTACGGCTCCGCAGTGGATGGCGGCCTGAAGCCAC
ACAGTGATATTGATTTGCTGGTTACGGTGACCGTAAGGCTTGATGAAACAACGCGGCGAGCTTTGATCAA
CGACCTTTTGGAAACTTCGGCTTCCCCTGGAGAGAGCGAGATTCTCCGCGCTGTAGAAGTCACCATTGTT
GTGCACGACGACATCATTCCGTGGCGTTATCCAGCTAAGCGCGAACTGCAATTTGGAGAATGGCAGCGCA
ATGACATTCTTGCAGGTATCTTCGAGCCAGCCACGATCGACATTGATCTGGCTATCTTGCTGACAAAAGC
AAGAGAACATAGCGTTGCCTTGGTAGGTCCAGCGGCGGAGGAACTCTTTGATCCGGTTCCTGAACAGGAT
CTATTTGAGGCGCTAAATGAAACCTTAACGCTATGGAACTCGCCGCCCGACTGGGCTGGCGATGAGCGAA
ATGTAGTGCTTACGTTGTCCCGCATTTGGTACAGCGCAGTAACCGGCAAAATCGCGCCGAAGGATGTCGC
TGCCGACTGGGCAATGGAGCGCCTGCCGGCCCAGTATCAGCCCGTCATACTTGAAGCTAGACAGGCTTAT
CTTGGACAAGAAGAAGATCGCTTGGCCTCGCGCGCAGATCAGTTGGAAGAATTTGTCCACTACGTGAAAG
GCGAGATCACCAAGGTAGTCGGCAAATAACCCTCGAGCCACCCATGACCAAAATCCCTTAACGTGAGTTA
CGCGTCGTTCCACTGAGCGTCAGACCCCGTAGAAAAGATCAAAGGATCTTCTTGAGATCCTTTTTTTCTG
CGCGTAATCTGCTGCTTGCAAACAAAAAAACCACCGCTACCAGCGGTGGTTTGTTTGCCGGATCAAGAGC
TACCAACTCTTTTTCCGAAGGTAACTGGCTTCAGCAGAGCGCAGATACCAAATACTGTCCTTCTAGTGTA
GCCGTAGTTAGGCCACCACTTCAAGAACTCTGTAGCACCGCCTACATACCTCGCTCTGCTAATCCTGTTA
CCAGTGGCTGCTGCCAGTGGCGATAAGTCGTGTCTTACCGGGTTGGACTCAAGACGATAGTTACCGGATA
AGGCGCAGCGGTCGGGCTGAACGGGGGGTTCGTGCACACAGCCCAGCTTGGAGCGAACGACCTACACCGA
ACTGAGATACCTACAGCGTGAGCTATGAGAAAGCGCCACGCTTCCCGAAGGGAGAAAGGCGGACAGGTAT
CCGGTAAGCGGCAGGGTCGGAACAGGAGAGCGCACGAGGGAGCTTCCAGGGGGAAACGCCTGGTATCTTT
ATAGTCCTGTCGGGTTTCGCCACCTCTGACTTGAGCGTCGATTTTTGTGATGCTCGTCAGGGGGGCGGAG
CCTATGGAAAAACGCCAGCAACGCGGCCTTTTTACGGTTCCTGGCCTTTTGCTGGCCTTTTGCTCACATG
TTCTTTCCTGCGTTATCCCCTGATTCTGTGGATAACCGTATTACCGCCTTTGAGTGAGCTGATACCGCTC
GCCGCAGCCGAACGACCGAGCGCAGCGAGTCAGTGAGCGAGGAAGCGGAAGAGCGCCCAATACGCAAACC
GCCTCTCCCCGCGCGTTGGCCGATTCATTAATGCAGCTGGCACGACAGGTTTCCCGACTGGAAAGCGGGC
AGTGAGCGCAACGCAATTAATACGCGTACCGCGAGCCAGGAAGAGTTTGTAGAAACGCAAAAAGGCCATC
CGTCAGGATGGCCTTCTGCTTAGTTTGATGCCTGGCAGTTTATGGCGGGCGTCCTGCCCGCCACCCTCCG
GGCCGTTGCTTCACAACGTTCAAATCCGCTCCCGGCGGATTTGTCCTACTCAGGAGAGCGTTCACCGACA
AACAACAGATAAAACGAAAGGCCCAGTCTTCCGACTGAGCCTTTCGTTTTATTTGATGCCTGGCAGTTCC
CTACTCTCGCGTTAACGCTTGCATGGATGTTTTCCCAGTCACGACGTTGTAAAACGACGGCCAGTCTTAA
GCTCGGGCCCCAAATAATGATTTTATTTTGACTGATAGTGACCTGTTCGTTGCAACAAATTGATGAGCAA
TGCTTTTTTATAATGCCAACTTTGTACAAAAAAGCAGGCTCCGAATTCGCCCTTCACCATGGCTCCTAAG
AAGAAGCGGAAGGTTGGTATTCACGGGGTGCCTGCGGCTGACGCGAAAGAGTTTACTGGACAATACCCAC
TCTCAAAGACTCTCCGCTTTGAGCTGAGACCCATCGGGAGGACTTGGGACAACTTGGAAGCCAGTGGCTA
CTTGGCCGAGGACCGCCACCGCGCCGAGTGCTACCCGAGAGCAAAAGAGCTGCTGGATGACAACCATAGA
GCGTTCCTGAACAGGGTTCTCCCGCAGATTGATATGGATTGGCATCCCATCGCAGAAGCCTTCTGCAAAG
TCCATAAAAATCCAGGAAACAAAGAGCTCGCGCAAGATTATAATCTTCAGTTGTCCAAGAGACGCAAAGA
AATCTCGGCTTATCTTCAGGACGCTGACGGATATAAAGGTTTGTTTGCTAAACCTGCTCTTGACGAGGCA
ATGAAGATCGCTAAGGAGAACGGTAACGAATCGGATATTGAGGTCCTCGAGGCATTTAACGGCTTTTCCG
TTTATTTCACGGGCTACCACGAGTCTAGAGAAAATATCTACTCAGACGAAGACATGGTCTCCGTGGCCTA
CAGGATCACAGAGGATAATTTTCCCCGCTTCGTCTCCAACGCGTTGATATTCGACAAGTTGAATGAATCA
CATCCTGATATCATCTCTGAGGTGTCTGGGAATCTCGGTGTTGACGATATAGGCAAATACTTTGACGTCT
CGAACTACAATAACTTTCTCAGCCAGGCAGGAATTGATGACTATAATCATATTATTGGTGGACACACCAC
TGAAGATGGTCTGATTCAGGCCTTTAATGTGGTTTTGAATCTGCGCCACCAGAAGGATCCAGGGTTCGAA
AAGATCCAATTCAAACAGCTCTATAAGCAGATTCTCTCTGTTCGGACGTCCAAATCGTATATTCCAAAAC
AATTCGACAATTCTAAGGAAATGGTCGATTGCATTTGCGATTATGTCTCAAAAATCGAGAAATCAGAGAC
GGTCGAAAGGGCTTTGAAGCTTGTGAGAAATATCTCCAGCTTCGATCTTCGGGGCATATTTGTGAACAAG
AAAAACCTCAGGATCCTCTCCAATAAGTTGATAGGGGATTGGGACGCAATCGAGACCGCGCTTATGCATT
CCAGCTCCTCAGAAAATGATAAAAAATCCGTCTATGATTCAGCCGAAGCCTTTACTTTGGACGATATATT
CTCGTCAGTGAAAAAATTCAGTGATGCTAGCGCCGAGGATATTGGGAACCGCGCCGAGGACATATGCAGG
GTGATCTCTGAAACGGCTCCCTTTATTAACGACTTGCGCGCGGTGGACCTGGACAGTCTCAACGATGACG
GATATGAAGCAGCAGTTAGCAAGATCCGGGAGTCCCTTGAGCCGTACATGGATCTTTTCCATGAACTTGA
GATATTTAGTGTTGGGGACGAGTTCCCTAAATGTGCGGCATTTTACTCGGAGTTGGAAGAGGTTAGCGAA
CAGCTCATAGAAATCATACCGCTGTTTAATAAGGCCAGATCCTTCTGCACCCGGAAGAGGTATTCCACTG
ACAAAATTAAAGTGAATCTCAAGTTCCCTACATTGGCAGACGGCTGGGACCTTAATAAGGAGCGGGATAA
CAAAGCCGCTATATTGAGAAAAGACGGCAAGTACTATTTGGCCATCCTGGATATGAAGAAGGATCTGTCT
TCGATAAGAACGTCGGACGAAGACGAATCCTCCTTCGAAAAGATGGAGTACAAACTGCTTCCATCCCCGG
TTAAGATGCTCCCTAAAATTTTCGTTAAGTCAAAAGCCGCAAAGGAGAAATACGGCCTTACTGATAGAAT
GCTGGAATGCTATGATAAGGGAATGCATAAAAGTGGGAGCGCATTCGATCTCGGATTCTGTCACGAGCTC
ATTGACTATTACAAAAGGTGCATCGCGGAGTACCCCGGCTGGGATGTTTTTGATTTTAAGTTCAGAGAAA
CTAGTGATTACGGATCTATGAAGGAATTCAACGAAGATGTGGCAGGCGCTGGGTACTATATGTCGCTCAG
GAAGATCCCCTGTTCCGAAGTGTATCGGCTGTTGGACGAAAAGTCGATATATCTGTTTCAAATTTACAAC
AAAGATTATAGTGAAAATGCGCATGGTAATAAGAATATGCATACTATGTATTGGGAAGGGCTCTTCTCTC
CACAAAATCTTGAATCTCCGGTCTTTAAGCTTAGCGGTGGGGCAGAGCTTTTCTTCAGAAAAAGCAGCAT
CCCAAACGATGCAAAAACGGTGCACCCAAAGGGGAGCGTGCTGGTTCCTAGAAACGATGTTAATGGGCGC
CGGATACCTGACAGCATATACAGAGAGCTCACAAGGTACTTTAACCGGGGCGATTGCAGAATTTCCGATG
AGGCGAAGTCGTACCTGGATAAAGTCAAAACCAAGAAAGCCGATCATGACATCGTCAAGGACCGGCGCTT
CACGGTCGATAAAATGATGTTCCATGTCCCAATTGCAATGAACTTCAAAGCTATATCCAAGCCGAATCTG
AACAAGAAGGTGATAGATGGAATTATTGACGATCAGGACCTTAAAATTATCGGGATTGACAGGGGGGAAC
GCAACTTGATATATGTGACGATGGTGGATCGCAAGGGCAATATCCTTTATCAAGATAGCCTTAATATCTT
GAACGGATACGATTACCGGAAGGCCTTGGATGTTCGCGAGTACGATAACAAAGAAGCAAGGAGGAACTGG
ACTAAGGTTGAAGGAATAAGGAAGATGAAGGAAGGTTACCTCTCACTTGCGGTCTCCAAGCTTGCAGACA
TGATTATAGAGAACAACGCCATAATTGTTATGGAGGATCTGAATCATGGGTTTAAGGCAGGTCGCTCCAA
AATCGAGAAACAGGTTTACCAAAAGTTTGAGTCCATGCTTATCAATAAGCTCGGGTACATGGTGCTCAAA
GACAAATCAATAGATCAGTCCGGCGGAGCTCTGCACGGCTACCAATTGGCGAACCATGTGACTACACTTG
CCTCCGTTGGTAAACAATGTGGCGTCATCTTTTATATTCCAGCTGCCTTTACTAGTAAGATAGACCCCAC
TACCGGCTTTGCCGATCTGTTTGCTTTGAGCAACGTCAAGAACGTGGCGAGTATGAGAGAGTTTTTTAGC
AAGATGAAAAGCGTCATATATGATAAAGCCGAAGGTAAATTTGCGTTCACTTTCGATTATCTGGATTATA
ACGTGAAATCAGAGTGCGGGCGGACACTGTGGACCGTCTATACCGTGGGTGAGAGGTTTACATACTCACG
GGTCAATAGGGAATACGTTCGCAAAGTCCCCACTGACATAATTTACGATGCGCTTCAAAAGGCAGGTATC
TCCGTTGAGGGCGACTTGCGCGACAGAATTGCAGAGAGTGATGGGGACACGCTGAAATCAATTTTCTATG
CGTTCAAATATGCGCTTGATATGAGAGTCGAGAACCGCGAAGAAGATTATATTCAGAGTCCTGTGAAGAA
CGCTAGTGGCGAATTTTTTTGCTCAAAGAATGCAGGTAAAAGCTTGCCTCAGGACTCGGACGCGAATGGG
GCTTACAATATAGCACTCAAGGGGATCTTGCAGCTCAGGATGCTTAGCGAGCAGTATGACCCGAACGCAG
AATCGATACGGCTTCCACTGATCACCAACAAAGCTTGGCTCACTTTCATGCAATCAGGAATGAAGACCTG
GAAGAACAAGCGTCCTGCTGCCACCAAAAAGGCCGGACAGGCTAAGAAAAAGAAGTGAGACGACTAGTGG
CGGCCGCCGACGTCCGATCGTTCAAACATTTGGCAATAAAGTTTCTTAAGATTGAATCCTGTTGCCGGTC
TTGCGATGATTATCATATAATTTCTGTTGAATTACGTTAAGCATGTAATAATTAACATGTAATGCATGAC
GTTATTTATGAGATGGGTTTTTATGATTAGAGTCCCGCAATTATACATTTAATACGCGATAGAAAACAAA
ATATAGCGCGCAAACTAGGATAAATTATCGCGCGCGGTGTCATCTATGTTACTAGATCGGGAATTGATCC
CCCCTCGACAGCTTCCGGAAAGGGCGAATTCGCAACTTTGTATACAAAAGTTGAACGAGAAACGTAAAAT
GATATAAATATCAATATATTAAATTAGATTTTGCATAAAAAACAGACTACATAATACTGTAAAACACAAC
ATATCCAGTCACTATGCCATCCAGCTGATATCCCCTATAGTGAGTCGTATTACATGGTCATAGCTGTTTC
CTGGCAGCTCTGGCCCGTGTCTCAAAATCTCTGATGTTACATTGCACAAGATAAAAATATATCATCATGC
CTCCTC
