Features (pLannotate 1.2.2; 12 found; start..end, strand, type, name):
     96..119     +  promoter       Pc promoter (fragment): intI1 (promoter lies within the coding sequence); class 1 integron promoter
    295..351     +  CDS            GmR (fragment): gentamycin acetyltransferase; aacC1; confers resistance to gentamycin
    358..1149    +  CDS            SmR: aminoglycoside adenylyltransferase (Murphy, 1985); aadA; confers resistance to spectinomycin and streptomycin
   1242..1830    +  rep_origin     ori: high-copy-number ColE1/pMB1/pBR322/pUC origin of replication
   2013..2105    +  CDS            lacI (fragment): lac repressor; lacI; The lac repressor binds to the lac operator to inhibit transcription in E. coli. This inhibition can be relieved by adding lactose or isopropyl-β-D-thiogalactopyranoside (IPTG).
   2160..2187    -  terminator     rrnB T2 terminator: transcription terminator T2 from the E. coli rrnB gene
   2319..2362    +  terminator     rrnB T1 terminator: Escherichia coli rrnB; transcription terminator T1 from the E. coli rrnB gene
   2409..2445    -  CDS            lacZα (fragment): LacZα fragment of β-galactosidase; lacZ fragment
   2461..2560    +  protein_bind   attL1: mutant version of attL; recombination site for the Gateway® LR reaction LR Clonase™
   6386..6638    +  terminator     NOS terminator: nopaline synthase terminator and poly(A) signal
   6683..6806    +  protein_bind   attR5: mutant version of attR; recombination site for the Gateway® LR reaction LR Clonase™
   6824..6842    -  promoter       T7 promoter: promoter for bacteriophage T7 RNA polymerase
>Addgene plasmid #138122 | pYPQ286 (CMaCas12a) | addgene full sequence | sequence record 272080 | Addgene NGS Result
TGGACCAGCCAGGACAGAAATGCCTCGACTTCGCTGCTACCCAAGGTTGCCGGGTGACGCACACCGTGGA
AACGGATGAAGGCACGAACCCAGTGGACATAAGCCTGTTCGGTTCGTAAGCTGTAATGCAAGTAGCGTAT
GCGCTCACGCAACTGGTCCAGAACCTTGACCGAACGCAGCGGTGGTAACGGCGCAGTGGCGGTTTTCATG
GCTTGTTATGACTGTTTTTTTGGGGTACAGTCTATGCCTCGGGCATCCAAGCAGCAAGCGCGTTACGCCG
TGGGTCGATGTTTGATGTTATGGAGCAGCAACGATGTTACGCAGCAGGGCAGTCGCCCTAAAACAAAGTT
AAACATTATGAGGGAAGCGGTGATCGCCGAAGTATCGACTCAACTATCAGAGGTAGTTGGCGTCATCGAG
CGCCATCTCGAACCGACGTTGCTGGCCGTACATTTGTACGGCTCCGCAGTGGATGGCGGCCTGAAGCCAC
ACAGTGATATTGATTTGCTGGTTACGGTGACCGTAAGGCTTGATGAAACAACGCGGCGAGCTTTGATCAA
CGACCTTTTGGAAACTTCGGCTTCCCCTGGAGAGAGCGAGATTCTCCGCGCTGTAGAAGTCACCATTGTT
GTGCACGACGACATCATTCCGTGGCGTTATCCAGCTAAGCGCGAACTGCAATTTGGAGAATGGCAGCGCA
ATGACATTCTTGCAGGTATCTTCGAGCCAGCCACGATCGACATTGATCTGGCTATCTTGCTGACAAAAGC
AAGAGAACATAGCGTTGCCTTGGTAGGTCCAGCGGCGGAGGAACTCTTTGATCCGGTTCCTGAACAGGAT
CTATTTGAGGCGCTAAATGAAACCTTAACGCTATGGAACTCGCCGCCCGACTGGGCTGGCGATGAGCGAA
ATGTAGTGCTTACGTTGTCCCGCATTTGGTACAGCGCAGTAACCGGCAAAATCGCGCCGAAGGATGTCGC
TGCCGACTGGGCAATGGAGCGCCTGCCGGCCCAGTATCAGCCCGTCATACTTGAAGCTAGACAGGCTTAT
CTTGGACAAGAAGAAGATCGCTTGGCCTCGCGCGCAGATCAGTTGGAAGAATTTGTCCACTACGTGAAAG
GCGAGATCACCAAGGTAGTCGGCAAATAACCCTCGAGCCACCCATGACCAAAATCCCTTAACGTGAGTTA
CGCGTCGTTCCACTGAGCGTCAGACCCCGTAGAAAAGATCAAAGGATCTTCTTGAGATCCTTTTTTTCTG
CGCGTAATCTGCTGCTTGCAAACAAAAAAACCACCGCTACCAGCGGTGGTTTGTTTGCCGGATCAAGAGC
TACCAACTCTTTTTCCGAAGGTAACTGGCTTCAGCAGAGCGCAGATACCAAATACTGTTCTTCTAGTGTA
GCCGTAGTTAGGCCACCACTTCAAGAACTCTGTAGCACCGCCTACATACCTCGCTCTGCTAATCCTGTTA
CCAGTGGCTGCTGCCAGTGGCGATAAGTCGTGTCTTACCGGGTTGGACTCAAGACGATAGTTACCGGATA
AGGCGCAGCGGTCGGGCTGAACGGGGGGTTCGTGCACACAGCCCAGCTTGGAGCGAACGACCTACACCGA
ACTGAGATACCTACAGCGTGAGCTATGAGAAAGCGCCACGCTTCCCGAAGGGAGAAAGGCGGACAGGTAT
CCGGTAAGCGGCAGGGTCGGAACAGGAGAGCGCACGAGGGAGCTTCCAGGGGGAAACGCCTGGTATCTTT
ATAGTCCTGTCGGGTTTCGCCACCTCTGACTTGAGCGTCGATTTTTGTGATGCTCGTCAGGGGGGCGGAG
CCTATGGAAAAACGCCAGCAACGCGGCCTTTTTACGGTTCCTGGCCTTTTGCTGGCCTTTTGCTCACATG
TTCTTTCCTGCGTTATCCCCTGATTCTGTGGATAACCGTATTACCGCCTTTGAGTGAGCTGATACCGCTC
GCCGCAGCCGAACGACCGAGCGCAGCGAGTCAGTGAGCGAGGAAGCGGAAGAGCGCCCAATACGCAAACC
GCCTCTCCCCGCGCGTTGGCCGATTCATTAATGCAGCTGGCACGACAGGTTTCCCGACTGGAAAGCGGGC
AGTGAGCGCAACGCAATTAATACGCGTACCGCGAGCCAGGAAGAGTTTGTAGAAACGCAAAAAGGCCATC
CGTCAGGATGGCCTTCTGCTTAGTTTGATGCCTGGCAGTTTATGGCGGGCGTCCTGCCCGCCACCCTCCG
GGCCGTTGCTTCACAACGTTCAAATCCGCTCCCGGCGGATTTGTCCTACTCAGGAGAGCGTTCACCGACA
AACAACAGATAAAACGAAAGGCCCAGTCTTCCGACTGAGCCTTTCGTTTTATTTGATGCCTGGCAGTTCC
CTACTCTCGCGTTAACGCTTGCATGGATGTTTTCCCAGTCACGACGTTGTAAAACGACGGCCAGTCTTAA
GCTCGGGCCCCAAATAATGATTTTATTTTGACTGATAGTGACCTGTTCGTTGCAACAAATTGATGAGCAA
TGCTTTTTTATAATGCCAACTTTGTACAAAAAAGCAGGCTCCGAATTCGCCCTTCACCATGGCTCCTAAG
AAGAAGCGGAAGGTTGGTATTCACGGGGTGCCTGCGGCTGACGCGAAAGAGTTTACTGGACAATACCCAC
TCTCAAAGACTCTCCGCTTTGAGCTGAGACCCATCGGGAGGACTTGGGACAACTTGGAAGCCAGTGGCTA
CTTGGCCGAGGACCGCCACCGCGCCGAGTGCTACCCGAGAGCAAAAGAGCTGCTGGATGACAACCATAGA
GCGTTCCTGAACAGGGTTCTCCCGCAGATTGATATGGATTGGCATCCCATCGCAGAAGCCTTCTGCAAAG
TCCATAAAAATCCAGGAAACAAAGAGCTCGCGCAAGATTATAATCTTCAGTTGTCCAAGAGACGCAAAGA
AATCTCGGCTTATCTTCAGGACGCTGACGGATATAAAGGTTTGTTTGCTAAACCTGCTCTTGACGAGGCA
ATGAAGATCGCTAAGGAGAACGGTAACGAATCGGATATTGAGGTCCTCGAGGCATTTAACGGCTTTTCCG
TTTATTTCACGGGCTACCACGAGTCTAGAGAAAATATCTACTCAGACGAAGACATGGTCTCCGTGGCCTA
CAGGATCACAGAGGATAATTTTCCCCGCTTCGTCTCCAACGCGTTGATATTCGACAAGTTGAATGAATCA
CATCCTGATATCATCTCTGAGGTGTCTGGGAATCTCGGTGTTGACGATATAGGCAAATACTTTGACGTCT
CGAACTACAATAACTTTCTCAGCCAGGCAGGAATTGATGACTATAATCATATTATTGGTGGACACACCAC
TGAAGATGGTCTGATTCAGGCCTTTAATGTGGTTTTGAATCTGCGCCACCAGAAGGATCCAGGGTTCGAA
AAGATCCAATTCAAACAGCTCTATAAGCAGATTCTCTCTGTTCGGACGTCCAAATCGTATATTCCAAAAC
AATTCGACAATTCTAAGGAAATGGTCGATTGCATTTGCGATTATGTCTCAAAAATCGAGAAATCAGAGAC
GGTCGAAAGGGCTTTGAAGCTTGTGAGAAATATCTCCAGCTTCGATCTTCGGGGCATATTTGTGAACAAG
AAAAACCTCAGGATCCTCTCCAATAAGTTGATAGGGGATTGGGACGCAATCGAGACCGCGCTTATGCATT
CCAGCTCCTCAGAAAATGATAAAAAATCCGTCTATGATTCAGCCGAAGCCTTTACTTTGGACGATATATT
CTCGTCAGTGAAAAAATTCAGTGATGCTAGCGCCGAGGATATTGGGAACCGCGCCGAGGACATATGCAGG
GTGATCTCTGAAACGGCTCCCTTTATTAACGACTTGCGCGCGGTGGACCTGGACAGTCTCAACGATGACG
GATATGAAGCAGCAGTTAGCAAGATCCGGGAGTCCCTTGAGCCGTACATGGATCTTTTCCATGAACTTGA
GATATTTAGTGTTGGGGACGAGTTCCCTAAATGTGCGGCATTTTACTCGGAGTTGGAAGAGGTTAGCGAA
CAGCTCATAGAAATCATACCGCTGTTTAATAAGGCCAGATCCTTCTGCACCCGGAAGAGGTATTCCACTG
ACAAAATTAAAGTGAATCTCAAGTTCCCTACATTGGCAGACGGCTGGGACCTTAATAAGGAGCGGGATAA
CAAAGCCGCTATATTGAGAAAAGACGGCAAGTACTATTTGGCCATCCTGGATATGAAGAAGGATCTGTCT
TCGATAAGAACGTCGGACGAAGACGAATCCTCCTTCGAAAAGATGGAGTACAAACTGCTTCCATCCCCGG
TTAAGATGCTCCCTAAAATTTTCGTTAAGTCAAAAGCCGCAAAGGAGAAATACGGCCTTACTGATAGAAT
GCTGGAATGCTATGATAAGGGAATGCATAAAAGTGGGAGCGCATTCGATCTCGGATTCTGTCACGAGCTC
ATTGACTATTACAAAAGGTGCATCGCGGAGTACCCCGGCTGGGATGTTTTTGATTTTAAGTTCAGAGAAA
CTAGTGATTACGGATCTATGAAGGAATTCAACGAAGATGTGGCAGGCGCTGGGTACTATATGTCGCTCAG
GAAGATCCCCTGTTCCGAAGTGTATCGGCTGTTGGACGAAAAGTCGATATATCTGTTTCAAATTTACAAC
AAAGATTATAGTGAAAATGCGCATGGTAATAAGAATATGCATACTATGTATTGGGAAGGGCTCTTCTCTC
CACAAAATCTTGAATCTCCGGTCTTTAAGCTTAGCGGTGGGGCAGAGCTTTTCTTCAGAAAAAGCAGCAT
CCCAAACGATGCAAAAACGGTGCACCCAAAGGGGAGCGTGCTGGTTCCTAGAAACGATGTTAATGGGCGC
CGGATACCTGACAGCATATACAGAGAGCTCACAAGGTACTTTAACCGGGGCGATTGCAGAATTTCCGATG
AGGCGAAGTCGTACCTGGATAAAGTCAAAACCAAGAAAGCCGATCATGACATCGTCAAGGACCGGCGCTT
CACGGTCGATAAAATGATGTTCCATGTCCCAATTGCAATGAACTTCAAAGCTATATCCAAGCCGAATCTG
AACAAGAAGGTGATAGATGGAATTATTGACGATCAGGACCTTAAAATTATCGGGATTGACAGGGGGGAAC
GCAACTTGATATATGTGACGATGGTGGATCGCAAGGGCAATATCCTTTATCAAGATAGCCTTAATATCTT
GAACGGATACGATTACCGGAAGGCCTTGGATGTTCGCGAGTACGATAACAAAGAAGCAAGGAGGAACTGG
ACTAAGGTTGAAGGAATAAGGAAGATGAAGGAAGGTTACCTCTCACTTGCGGTCTCCAAGCTTGCAGACA
TGATTATAGAGAACAACGCCATAATTGTTATGGAGGATCTGAATCATGGGTTTAAGGCAGGTCGCTCCAA
AATCGAGAAACAGGTTTACCAAAAGTTTGAGTCCATGCTTATCAATAAGCTCGGGTACATGGTGCTCAAA
GACAAATCAATAGATCAGTCCGGCGGAGCTCTGCACGGCTACCAATTGGCGAACCATGTGACTACACTTG
CCTCCGTTGGTAAACAATGTGGCGTCATCTTTTATATTCCAGCTGCCTTTACTAGTAAGATAGACCCCAC
TACCGGCTTTGCCGATCTGTTTGCTTTGAGCAACGTCAAGAACGTGGCGAGTATGAGAGAGTTTTTTAGC
AAGATGAAAAGCGTCATATATGATAAAGCCGAAGGTAAATTTGCGTTCACTTTCGATTATCTGGATTATA
ACGTGAAATCAGAGTGCGGGCGGACACTGTGGACCGTCTATACCGTGGGTGAGAGGTTTACATACTCACG
GGTCAATAGGGAATACGTTCGCAAAGTCCCCACTGACATAATTTACGATGCGCTTCAAAAGGCAGGTATC
TCCGTTGAGGGCGACTTGCGCGACAGAATTGCAGAGAGTGATGGGGACACGCTGAAATCAATTTTCTATG
CGTTCAAATATGCGCTTGATATGAGAGTCGAGAACCGCGAAGAAGATTATATTCAGAGTCCTGTGAAGAA
CGCTAGTGGCGAATTTTTTTGCTCAAAGAATGCAGGTAAAAGCTTGCCTCAGGACTCGGACGCGAATGGG
GCTTACAATATAGCACTCAAGGGGATCTTGCAGCTCAGGATGCTTAGCGAGCAGTATGACCCGAACGCAG
AATCGATACGGCTTCCACTGATCACCAACAAAGCTTGGCTCACTTTCATGCAATCAGGAATGAAGACCTG
GAAGAACAAGCGTCCTGCTGCCACCAAAAAGGCCGGACAGGCTAAGAAAAAGAAGTGAGACGACTAGTGG
CGGCCGCCGACGTCCGATCGTTCAAACATTTGGCAATAAAGTTTCTTAAGATTGAATCCTGTTGCCGGTC
TTGCGATGATTATCATATAATTTCTGTTGAATTACGTTAAGCATGTAATAATTAACATGTAATGCATGAC
GTTATTTATGAGATGGGTTTTTATGATTAGAGTCCCGCAATTATACATTTAATACGCGATAGAAAACAAA
ATATAGCGCGCAAACTAGGATAAATTATCGCGCGCGGTGTCATCTATGTTACTAGATCGGGAATTGATCC
CCCCTCGACAGCTTCCGGAAAGGGCGAATTCGCAACTTTGTATACAAAAGTTGAACGAGAAACGTAAAAT
GATATAAATATCAATATATTAAATTAGATTTTGCATAAAAAACAGACTACATAATACTGTAAAACACAAC
ATATCCAGTCACTATGCCATCCAGCTGATATCCCCTATAGTGAGTCGTATTACATGGTCATAGCTGTTTC
CTGGCAGCTCTGGCCCGTGTCTCAAAATCTCTGATGTTACATTGCACAAGATAAAAATATATCATCATGC
CTCCTC
